>Addgene plasmid #73673 | pRK5-FLAG-Sestrin2-E451A | depositor partial sequence | sequence record 136458 | insert
ATGATCGTGGCGGACTCCGAGTGCCGCGCAGAGCTCAAGGACTACCTGCGGTTCGCCCCGGGCGGCGTCG
GCGACTCGGGCCCCGGAGAGGAGCAGAGGGAGAGCCGGGCTCGGCGAGGCCCTCGAGGGCCCAGCGCCTT
CATCCCCGTGGAGGAGGTCCTTCGGGAGGGGGCTGAGAGCCTCGAGCAGCACCTGGGGCTGGAGGCACTG
ATGTCCTCTGGGCGAGTAGACAACCTGGCAGTGGTGATGGGCCTGCACCCTGACTACTTTACCAGCTTCT
GGCGCCTGCACTACCTGCTGCTGCACACGGATGGTCCCTTGGCCAGCTCCTGGCGCCACTACATTGCCAT
CATGGCTGCCGCCCGCCATCAGTGTTCTTACCTGGTAGGCTCCCACATGGCCGAGTTTCTGCAGACTGGT
GGTGACCCTGAGTGGCTGCTGGGCCTCCACCGGGCCCCCGAGAAGCTGCGCAAACTCAGCGAGATCAACA
AGTTGCTGGCGCATCGGCCATGGCTCATCACCAAGGAACACATCCAGGCCTTGCTGAAGACCGGCGAGCA
CACTTGGTCCCTGGCCGAGCTCATTCAGGCTCTGGTCCTGCTCACCCACTGCCACTCGCTCTCCTCCTTC
GTGTTTGGCTGTGGCATCCTCCCTGAGGGGGATGCAGATGGCAGCCCTGCCCCCCAGGCACCTACACCCC
CTAGTGAACAGAGCAGCCCCCCAAGCAGGGACCCGTTGAACAACTCTGGGGGCTTTGAGTCTGCCCGCGA
CGTGGAGGCGCTGATGGAGCGCATGCAGCAGCTGCAGGAGAGCCTGCTGCGGGATGAGGGGACGTCCCAG
GAGGAGATGGAGAGCCGCTTTGAGCTGGAGAAGTCAGAGAGCCTGCTGGTGACCCCCTCAGCTGACATCC
TGGAGCCCTCTCCACACCCAGACATGCTGTGCTTTGTGGAAGACCCTACTTTCGGATATGAGGACTTCAC
TCGGAGAGGGGCTCAGGCACCCCCTACCTTCCGGGCCCAGGATTATACCTGGGAAGACCATGGCTACTCG
CTGATCCAGCGGCTTTACCCTGAGGGTGGGCAGCTGCTGGATGAGAAGTTCCAGGCAGCCTATAGCCTCA
CCTACAATACCATCGCCATGCACAGTGGTGTGGACACCTCCGTGCTCCGCAGGGCCATCTGGAACTATAT
CCACTGCGTCTTTGGCATCAGATATGATGACTATGATTATGGGGAGGTGAACCAGCTCCTGGAGCGGAAC
CTCAAGGTCTATATCAAGACAGTGGCCTGCTACCCAGAGAAGACCACCCGAAGAATGTACAACCTCTTCT
GGAGGCACTTCCGCCACTCAGCGAAGGTCCACGTGAACTTGCTGCTCCTGGAGGCGCGCATGCAAGCCGC
TCTGCTGTACGCCCTCCGTGCCATCACCCGCTACATGACCTGA
