>Addgene plasmid #73673 | pRK5-FLAG-Sestrin2-E451A | addgene partial sequence | sequence record 140933 | SP6 5'-ATTTAGGTGACACTATAG-3'
AGGGTCCAACTGCACCTCGGTTCTATCGATTGAATTCACCATGGAAATGGACTACAAGGATGACGATGAC
AAGGGTGGTGGTGGTGGTGCGTCGACGATGATCGTGGCGGACTCCGAGTGCCGCGCAGAGCTCAAGGACT
ACCTGCGGTTCGCCCCGGGCGGCGTCGGCGACTCGGGCCCCGGAGAGGAGCAGAGGGAGAGCCGGGCTCG
GCGAGGCCCTCGAGGGCCCAGCGCCTTCATCCCCGTGGAGGAGGTCCTTCGGGAGGGGGCTGAGAGCCTC
GAGCAGCACCTGGGGCTGGAGGCACTGATGTCCTCTGGGCGAGTAGACAACCTGGCAGTGGTGATGGGCC
TGCACCCTGACTACTTTACCAGCTTCTGGCGCCTGCACTACCTGCTGCTGCACACGGATGGTCCCTTGGC
CAGCTCCTGGCGCCACTACATTGCCATCATGGCTGCCGCCCGCCATCAGTGTTCTTACCTGGTAGGCTCC
CACATGGCCGAGTTTCTGCAGACTGGTGGTGACCCTGAGTGGCTGCTGGGCCTCCACCGGGCCCCCGAGA
AGCTGCGCAAACTCAGCGAGATCAACAAGTTGCTGGCGCATCGGCCATGGCTCATCACCAAGGAACACAT
CCAGGCCTTGCTGAAGACCGGCGAGCACACTTGGTCCCTGGCCGAGCTCATTCAGGCTCTGGTCCTGCTC
ACCCACTGCCACTCGCTCTCCTCCTTCGTGTTTGGCTGTGGCATCCTCCCTGAGGGGGATGCAGATGGCA
GCCCTGCCCCCCAGGCACCTACACCCCCTAGTGAACAGAGCAGCCCCCCAAGCAGGGACCCGTTGAACAA
CTCTGGGGGCTTTGAGTCTGCCCGCGACGTGGA
