>Addgene plasmid #73673 | pRK5-FLAG-Sestrin2-E451A | addgene partial sequence | sequence record 140934 | SV40pA-R 5'-GAAATTTGTGATGCTATTGC-3'
GTTGGGCCATGGCGGCCAAGCTGGGGATCCTTACTTACTTAGCGGCCGCTCAGGTCATGTAGCGGGTGAT
GGCACGGAGGGCGTACAGCAGAGCGGCTTGCATGCGCGCCTCCAGGAGCAGCAAGTTCACGTGGACCTTC
GCTGAGTGGCGGAAGTGCCTCCAGAAGAGGTTGTACATTCTTCGGGTGGTCTTCTCTGGGTAGCAGGCCA
CTGTCTTGATATAGACCTTGAGGTTCCGCTCCAGGAGCTGGTTCACCTCCCCATAATCATAGTCATCATA
TCTGATGCCAAAGACGCAGTGGATATAGTTCCAGATGGCCCTGCGGAGCACGGAGGTGTCCACACCACTG
TGCATGGCGATGGTATTGTAGGTGAGGCTATAGGCTGCCTGGAACTTCTCATCCAGCAGCTGCCCACCCT
CAGGGTAAAGCCGCTGGATCAGCGAGTAGCCATGGTCTTCCCAGGTATAATCCTGGGCCCGGAAGGTAGG
GGGTGCCTGAGCCCCTCTCCGAGTGAAGTCCTCATATCCGAAAGTAGGGTCTTCCACAAAGCACAGCATG
TCTGGGTGTGGAGAGGGCTCCAGGATGTCAGCTGAGGGGGTCACCAGCAGGCTCTCTGACTTCTCCAGCT
CAAAGCGGCTCTCCATCTCCTCCTGGGACGTCCCCTCATCCCGCAGCAGGCTCTCCTGCAGCTGCTGCAT
GCGCTCCATCAGCGCCTCCACGTCGCGGGCAGACTCAAAGCCCCCAGAGTTGTTCAACGGGTCCCTGCTT
GGGGGGCTGCTCTGTTCACTAGGGGGTGTAGGTGCCTGGGGGGCA
