[The description below was written by a language model from this plasmid's Addgene catalogue record.]
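Description:
pRK5-FLAG-Sestrin2-E451A is a mammalian expression plasmid built on the pRK5 backbone for overexpressing a point mutant of human Sestrin2 (SESN2, also known as HI95, SES2 or SEST2). The complete plasmid is about 6.1 kb, made up of a backbone of roughly 4.7 kb and an insert of about 1.4 kb that corresponds to the SESN2 coding sequence. It is propagated in standard E. coli cloning strains under ampicillin selection. The record lists the copy number as unknown, names no origin of replication, and lists no mammalian selection marker, so the plasmid appears best suited to transient transfection.

Expression is driven by the CMV promoter, a strong constitutive promoter in most cultured mammalian cells. The Sestrin2 open reading frame was inserted between SalI and NotI sites, both of which remain intact, so the insert can be excised or swapped. It sits in frame behind a FLAG epitope encoded by the backbone, giving an N-terminally FLAG-tagged protein that can be detected or immunoprecipitated with anti-FLAG reagents. The insert carries the E451A substitution, which changes glutamate 451 to alanine.

The stated purpose is simply overexpression, and the record does not describe the functional effect of the mutation. The associated publication identifies Sestrin2 as a leucine sensor for the mTORC1 pathway. This suggests the construct is used as a mutant counterpart to wild-type FLAG-Sestrin2 in studies of amino acid sensing and mTORC1 signalling, such as co-immunoprecipitation or signalling assays in transfected cells.
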