Addgene plasmid #73673: pRK5-FLAG-Sestrin2-E451A
Purpose: overexpression
Depositing lab: David Sabatini. Depositing organization: Whitehead Institute for Biomedical Research. Publication: Sestrin2 is a leucine sensor for the mTORC1 pathway. Wolfson RL, Chantranupong L, Saxton RA, Shen K, Scaria SM, Cantor JR, Sabatini DM. Science. 2016 Jan 1;351(6268):43-8. doi: 10.1126/science.aab2674. Epub 2015 Oct 8. PubMed 26449471.
Backbone
  Vector backbone: pRK5
  Backbone size w/o insert (bp): 4661
  Total vector size (bp): 6104
  Vector type: Mammalian Expression
Growth in bacteria
  Bacterial resistance: Ampicillin, 100 μg/mL
  Growth temperature: 37°C
  Growth strain: DH5alpha
  Copy number: Unknown
Gene/Insert
  Gene/Insert name: Sesn2
  Species: H. sapiens (human)
  Insert size (bp): 1443
  Mutation: E451A changed Glutamate 451 to Alanine
  GenBank ID: NM_031459.4 CDS
  Entrez Gene: SESN2 (a.k.a. HI95, SES2, SEST2)
  Promoter: CMV
  Tag / fusion protein: FLAG (N terminal on backbone)
  Cloning method: Restriction Enzyme; 5′ cloning site Sal1 (not destroyed); 3′ cloning site Not1 (not destroyed)
  Sequencing primers: 5′ ATT TAG GTG ACA CTA TAG; 3′ TGT AAC CAT TAT AAG CTG
Terms and licenses: Academic/Nonprofit Terms; Industry Terms: Not Available to Industry
How to cite: pRK5-FLAG-Sestrin2-E451A was a gift from David Sabatini (Addgene plasmid # 73673 ; http://n2t.net/addgene:73673 ; RRID:Addgene_73673)
